>Addgene plasmid #120906 | pcDNA-h-mmPtch1-B-L235C-HA | addgene full sequence | sequence record 233227 | Addgene NGS Result
GACGGATCGGGAGATCTCCCGATCCCCTATGGTGCACTCTCAGTACAATCTGCTCTGATGCCGCATAGTT
AAGCCAGTATCTGCTCCCTGCTTGTGTGTTGGAGGTCGCTGAGTAGTGCGCGAGCAAAATTTAAGCTACA
ACAAGGCAAGGCTTGACCGACAATTGCATGAAGAATCTGCTTAGGGTTAGGCGTTTTGCGCTGCTTCGCG
ATGTACGGGCCAGATATACGCGTTGACATTGATTATTGACTAGTTATTAATAGTAATCAATTACGGGGTC
ATTAGTTCATAGCCCATATATGGAGTTCCGCGTTACATAACTTACGGTAAATGGCCCGCCTGGCTGACCG
CCCAACGACCCCCGCCCATTGACGTCAATAATGACGTATGTTCCCATAGTAACGCCAATAGGGACTTTCC
ATTGACGTCAATGGGTGGAGTATTTACGGTAAACTGCCCACTTGGCAGTACATCAAGTGTATCATATGCC
AAGTACGCCCCCTATTGACGTCAATGACGGTAAATGGCCCGCCTGGCATTATGCCCAGTACATGACCTTA
TGGGACTTTCCTACTTGGCAGTACATCTACGTATTAGTCATCGCTATTACCATGGTGATGCGGTTTTGGC
AGTACATCAATGGGCGTGGATAGCGGTTTGACTCACGGGGATTTCCAAGTCTCCACCCCATTGACGTCAA
TGGGAGTTTGTTTTGGCACCAAAATCAACGGTACTTTCCAAAATGTCGTAACAACTCCGCCCCATTGACG
CAAATGGGCGGTAGGCGTGTACGGTGGGAGGTCTATATAAGCAGAGCTCTCTGGCTAACTAGAGAACCCA
CTGCTTACTGGCTTATCGAAATTAATACGACTCACTATAGGGAGACCCAAGCTTGGTACCACCATGGCCT
CGGCTGGTAACGCCGCCGGGGCCCTGGGCAGGCAGGCCGGCGGCGGGAGGCGCAGACGGACCGGGGGACC
GCACCGCGCCGCGCCGGACCGGGACTATCTGCACCGGCCCAGCTACTGCGACGCCGCCTTCGCTCTGGAG
CAGATTTCCAAGGGGAAGGCTACTGGCCGGAAAGCGCCGCTGTGGCTGAGAGCGAAGTTTCAGAGACTCT
TATTTAAACTGGGTTGTTACATTCAAAAGAACTGCGGCAAGTTTTTGGTTGTGGGTCTCCTCATATTTGG
GGCCTTCGCTGTGGGATTAAAGGCAGCTAATCTCGAGACCAACGTGGAGGAGCTGTGGGTGGAAGTTGGT
GGACGAGTGAGTCGAGAATTAAATTATACCCGTCAGAAGATAGGAGAAGAGGCTATGTTTAATCCTCAAC
TCATGATACAGACTCCAAAAGAAGAAGGCGCTAATGTTCTGACCACAGAGGCTCTCCTGCAACACCTGGA
CTCAGCACTCCAGGCCAGTCGTGTGCACGTCTACATGTATAACAGGCAATGGAAGTTGGAACATTTGTGC
TACAAATCAGGGGAACTTATCACGGAGACAGGTTACATGGATCAGATAATAGAATACCTTTACCCTTGCT
TAATCATTACACCTTTGGACTGCTTCTGGGAAGGGGCAAAGCTACAGTCCGGGACAGCATACCTCTGTGG
TAAGCCTCCTTTACGGTGGACAAACTTTGACCCCTTGGAATTCCTAGAAGAGTTAAAGAAAATAAACTAC
CAAGTGGACAGCTGGGAGGAAATGCTGAATAAAGCCGAAGTTGGCCATGGGTACATGGACCGGCCTTGCC
TCAACCCAGCCGACCCAGATTGCCCTGCCACAGCCCCTAACAAAAATTCAACCAAACCTCTTGATGTGGC
CCTTGTTTTGAATGGTGGATGTCAAGGTTTATCCAGGAAGTATATGCATTGGCAGGAGGAGTTGATTGTG
GGTGGTACCGTCAAGAATGCCACTGGAAAACTTGTCAGCGCTCACGCCCTGCAAACCATGTTCCAGTTAA
TGACTCCCAAGCAAATGTATGAACACTTCAGGGGCTACGACTATGTCTCTCACATCAACTGGAATGAAGA
CAGGGCAGCCGCCATCCTGGAGGCCTGGCAGAGGACTTACGTGGAGGTGGTTCATCAAAGTGTCGCCCCA
AACTCCACTCAAAAGGTGCTTCCCTTCACAACCACGACCCTGGACGACATCCTAAAATCCTTCTCTGATG
TCAGTGTCATCCGAGTGGCCAGCGGCTACCTACTGATGCTTGCCTATGCCTGTTTAACCATGCTGCGCTG
GGACTGCTCCAAGTCCCAGGGTGCCGTGGGGCTGGCTGGCGTCCTGTTGGTTGCGCTGTCAGTGGCTGCA
GGATTGGGCCTCTGCTCCTTGATTGGCATTTCTTTTAATGCTGCGACAACTCAGGTTTTGCCGTTTCTTG
CTCTTGGTGTTGGTGTGGATGATGTCTTCCTCCTGGCCCATGCATTCAGTGAAACAGGACAGAATAAGAG
GATTCCATTTGAGGACAGGACTGGGGAGTGCCTCAAGCGCACCGGAGCCAGCGTGGCCCTCACCTCCATC
AGCAATGTCACCGCCTTCTTCATGGCCGCATTGATCCCTATCCCTGCCCTGCGAGCGTTCTCCCTCCAGG
CTGCTGTGGTGGTGGTATTCAATTTTGCTATGGTTCTGCTCATTTTTCCTGCAATTCTCAGCATGGATTT
ATACAGACGTGAGGACAGAAGATTGGATATTTTCTGCTGTTTCACAAGCCCCTGTGTCAGCAGGGTGATT
CAAGTTGAGCCACAGGCCTACACAGAGCCTATGCAGTCCACCGTTCAGCTCCGCACAGAGTATGACCCTC
ACACGCACGTGTACTACACCACCGCCGAGCCACGCTCTGAGATCTCTGTACAGCCTGTTACCGTCACCCA
GGACAACCTCAGCTGTCAGAGTCCCGAGAGCACCAGCTCTACCAGGGACCTGCTCTCCCAGTTCTCAGAC
TCCAGCCTCCACTGCCTCGAGCCCCCCTGCACCAAGTGGACACTCTCTTCGTTTGCAGAGAAGCACTATG
CTCCTTTCCTCCTGAAACCCAAAGCCAAGGTTGTGGTAATCCTTCTTTTCCTGGGCTTGCTGGGGGTCAG
CCTTTATGGGACCACCCGAGTGAGAGACGGGCTGGACCTCACGGACATTGTTCCCCGGGAAACCAGAGAA
TATGACTTCATAGCTGCCCAGTTCAAGTACTTCTCTTTCTACAACATGTATATAGTCACCCAGAAAGCAG
ACTACCCGAATATCCAGCACCTACTTTACGACCTTCATAAGAGTTTCAGCAATGTGAAGTATGTCATGCT
GGAGGAGAACAAGCAACTTCCCCAAATGTGGCTGCACTACTTTAGAGACTGGCTTCAAGGACTTCAGGAT
GCATTTGACAGTGACTGGGAAACTGGGAGGATCATGCCAAACAATTATAAAAATGGATCAGATGACGGGG
TCCTCGCTTACAAACTCCTGGTGCAGACTGGCAGCCGAGACAAGCCCATCGACATTAGTCAGTTGACTAA
ACAGCGTCTGGTAGACGCAGATGGCATCATTAATCCGAGCGCTTTCTACATCTACCTGACCGCTTGGGTC
AGCAACGACCCTGTAGCTTACGCTGCCTCCCAGGCCAACATCCGGCCTCACCGGCCGGAGTGGGTCCATG
ACAAAGCCGACTACATGCCAGAGACCAGGCTGAGAATCCCAGCAGCAGAGCCCATCGAGTACGCTCAGTT
CCCTTTCTACCTCAACGGCCTACGAGACACCTCAGACTTTGTGGAAGCCATAGAAAAAGTGAGAGTCATC
TGTAACAACTATACGAGCCTGGGACTGTCCAGCTACCCCAATGGCTACCCCTTCCTGTTCTGGGAGCAAT
ACATCAGCCTGCGCCACTGGCTGCTGCTATCCATCAGCGTGGTGCTGGCCTGCACGTTTCTAGTGTGCGC
AGTCTTCCTCCTGAACCCCTGGACGGCCGGGATCATTGTCATGGTCCTGGCTCTGATGACCGTTGAGCTC
TTTGGCATGATGGGCCTCATTGGGATCAAGCTGAGTGCTGTGCCTGTGGTCATCCTGATTGCATCTGTTG
GCATCGGAGTGGAGTTCACCGTCCACGTGGCTTTGGCCTTTCTGACAGCCATTGGGGACAAGAACCACAG
GGCTATGCTCGCTCTGGAACACATGTTTGCTCCCGTTCTGGACGGTGCTGTGTCCACTCTGCTGGGTGTA
CTGATGCTTGCAGGGTCCGAATTTGATTTCATTGTCAGATACTTCTTTGCCGTCCTGGCCATTCTCACCG
TCTTGGGGGTTCTCAATGGACTGGTTCTGCTGCCTGTCCTCTTATCCTTCTTTGGACCGTGTCCTGAGGT
GTCTCCAGCCAATGGCCTAAACCGACTGCCCACTCCTTCGCCTGAGCCGCCTCCAAGTGTCGTCCGGTTT
GCCGTGCCTCCTGGTCACACGAACAATGGGTCTGATTCCTCCGACTCGGAGTACAGCTCTCAGACCACGG
TGTCTGGCATCAGTGAGGAGCTCAGGCAATACGAAGCACAGCAGGGTGCCGGAGGCCCTGCCCACCAAGT
GATTGTGGAAGCCACAGAAAACCCTGTCTTTGCCCGGTCCACTGTGGTCCATCCGGACTCCAGACATCAG
CCTCCCTTGACCCCTCGGCAACAGCCCCACCTGGACTCTGGCTCCTTGTCCCCTGGACGGCAAGGCCAGC
AGCCTCGAAGGGATATGGATGAAAAGACCACCGGTTGGCGTGGTGGTCATGTTGTTGAAGGTCTGGCAGG
CGAACTGGAACAGCTGCGTGCACGTCTGGAACATCATCCGCAGGGTCAGCGTGAACCGTATCCATATGAT
GTTCCAGATTATGCTTAGTCTAGAGGGCCCTATTCTATAGTGTCACCTAAATGCTAGAGCTCGCTGATCA
GCCTCGACTGTGCCTTCTAGTTGCCAGCCATCTGTTGTTTGCCCCTCCCCCGTGCCTTCCTTGACCCTGG
AAGGTGCCACTCCCACTGTCCTTTCCTAATAAAATGAGGAAATTGCATCGCATTGTCTGAGTAGGTGTCA
TTCTATTCTGGGGGGTGGGGTGGGGCAGGACAGCAAGGGGGAGGATTGGGAAGACAATAGCAGGCATGCT
GGGGATGCGGTGGGCTCTATGGCTTCTGAGGCGGAAAGAACCAGCTGGGGCTCTAGGGGGTATCCCCACG
CGCCCTACCTCTAGCTAGAGCTTGGCGTAATCATGGTCATAGCTGTTTCCTGTGTGAAATTGTTATCCGC
TCACAATTCCACACAACATACGAGCCGGAAGCATAAAGTGTAAAGCCTGGGGTGCCTAATGAGTGAGCTA
ACTCACATTAATTGCGTTGCGCTCACTGCCCGCTTTCCAGTCGGGAAACCTGTCGTGCCAGCTGCATTAA
TGAATCGGCCAACGCGCGGGGAGAGGCGGTTTGCGTATTGGGCGCTCTTCCGCTTCCTCGCTCACTGACT
CGCTGCGCTCGGTCGTTCGGCTGCGGCGAGCGGTATCAGCTCACTCAAAGGCGGTAATACGGTTATCCAC
AGAATCAGGGGATAACGCAGGAAAGAACATGTGAGCAAAAGGCCAGCAAAAGGCCAGGAACCGTAAAAAG
GCCGCGTTGCTGGCGTTTTTCCATAGGCTCCGCCCCCCTGACGAGCATCACAAAAATCGACGCTCAAGTC
AGAGGTGGCGAAACCCGACAGGACTATAAAGATACCAGGCGTTTCCCCCTGGAAGCTCCCTCGTGCGCTC
TCCTGTTCCGACCCTGCCGCTTACCGGATACCTGTCCGCCTTTCTCCCTTCGGGAAGCGTGGCGCTTTCT
CATAGCTCACGCTGTAGGTATCTCAGTTCGGTGTAGGTCGTTCGCTCCAAGCTGGGCTGTGTGCACGAAC
CCCCCGTTCAGCCCGACCGCTGCGCCTTATCCGGTAACTATCGTCTTGAGTCCAACCCGGTAAGACACGA
CTTATCGCCACTGGCAGCAGCCACTGGTAACAGGATTAGCAGAGCGAGGTATGTAGGCGGTGCTACAGAG
TTCTTGAAGTGGTGGCCTAACTACGGCTACACTAGAAGAACAGTATTTGGTATCTGCGCTCTGCTGAAGC
CAGTTACCTTCGGAAAAAGAGTTGGTAGCTCTTGATCCGGCAAACAAACCACCGCTGGTAGCGGTGGTTT
TTTTGTTTGCAAGCAGCAGATTACGCGCAGAAAAAAAGGATCTCAAGAAGATCCTTTGATCTTTTCTACG
GGGTCTGACGCTCAGTGGAACGAAAACTCACGTTAAGGGATTTTGGTCATGAGATTATCAAAAAGGATCT
TCACCTAGATCCTTTTAAATTAAAAATGAAGTTTTAAATCAATCTAAAGTATATATGAGTAAACTTGGTC
TGACAGTTACCAATGCTTAATCAGTGAGGCACCTATCTCAGCGATCTGTCTATTTCGTTCATCCATAGTT
GCCTGACTCCCCGTCGTGTAGATAACTACGATACGGGAGGGCTTACCATCTGGCCCCAGTGCTGCAATGA
TACCGCGAGACCCACGCTCACCGGCTCCAGATTTATCAGCAATAAACCAGCCAGCCGGAAGGGCCGAGCG
CAGAAGTGGTCCTGCAACTTTATCCGCCTCCATCCAGTCTATTAATTGTTGCCGGGAAGCTAGAGTAAGT
AGTTCGCCAGTTAATAGTTTGCGCAACGTTGTTGCCATTGCTACAGGCATCGTGGTGTCACGCTCGTCGT
TTGGTATGGCTTCATTCAGCTCCGGTTCCCAACGATCAAGGCGAGTTACATGATCCCCCATGTTGTGCAA
AAAAGCGGTTAGCTCCTTCGGTCCTCCGATCGTTGTCAGAAGTAAGTTGGCCGCAGTGTTATCACTCATG
GTTATGGCAGCACTGCATAATTCTCTTACTGTCATGCCATCCGTAAGATGCTTTTCTGTGACTGGTGAGT
ACTCAACCAAGTCATTCTGAGAATAGTGTATGCGGCGACCGAGTTGCTCTTGCCCGGCGTCAATACGGGA
TAATACCGCGCCACATAGCAGAACTTTAAAAGTGCTCATCATTGGAAAACGTTCTTCGGGGCGAAAACTC
TCAAGGATCTTACCGCTGTTGAGATCCAGTTCGATGTAACCCACTCGTGCACCCAACTGATCTTCAGCAT
CTTTTACTTTCACCAGCGTTTCTGGGTGAGCAAAAACAGGAAGGCAAAATGCCGCAAAAAAGGGAATAAG
GGCGACACGGAAATGTTGAATACTCATACTCTTCCTTTTTCAATATTATTGAAGCATTTATCAGGGTTAT
TGTCTCATGAGCGGATACATATTTGAATGTATTTAGAAAAATAAACAAATAGGGGTTCCGCGCACATTTC
CCCGAAAAGTGCCACCTGACGTC
Features (pLannotate 1.2.2; 17 found; start..end, strand, type, name):
     28..80      -  misc_feature   bom (fragment): basis of mobility region from pBR322
    235..614     +  enhancer       CMV enhancer: human cytomegalovirus immediate early enhancer
    687..704     -  promoter       CMV promoter (fragment): human cytomegalovirus (CMV) immediate early promoter
    767..818     +  promoter       CMVd2 promoter: truncated human cytomegalovirus (CMV) immediate early promoter that yields moderately reduced expression relative to the full-length promoter
    814..847     +  LTR            5' LTR (truncated) (fragment): truncated 5' long terminal repeat (LTR) from HIV-1
    863..881     +  promoter       T7 promoter: promoter for bacteriophage T7 RNA polymerase
    904..4704    +  CDS            Ptch1 (fragment): PTC1_MOUSE - Also known as Ptch. Experimental evidence at protein level: Swiss-Prot protein existence level 1. Acts as a receptor for sonic hedgehog (SHH), indian hedgehog (IHH) and desert hedgehog (DHH). Associates with the smoothened protein (SMO) to transduce the hedgehog's proteins signal. Seems to have a tumor suppressor function, as inactivation of this protein is probably a necessary, if not sufficient step for tumorigenesis. From Mus musculus (Mouse).
   4864..4882    -  promoter       SP6 promoter: promoter for bacteriophage SP6 RNA polymerase
   4908..5132    +  polyA_signal   bGH poly(A) signal: bovine growth hormone polyadenylation signal
   5136..5157    +  promoter       SV40 promoter (fragment): SV40 enhancer and early promoter
   5240..5256    -  protein_bind   lac operator: The lac repressor binds to the lac operator to inhibit transcription in E. coli. This inhibition can be relieved by adding lactose or isopropyl-β-D-thiogalactopyranoside (IPTG). lac repressor encoded by lacI
   5264..5294    -  promoter       lac promoter: promoter for the E. coli lac operon
   5309..5330    -  protein_bind   CAP binding site: CAP binding activates transcription in the presence of cAMP. E. coli catabolite activator protein
   5343..5435    -  CDS            lacI (fragment): lac repressor; lacI; The lac repressor binds to the lac operator to inhibit transcription in E. coli. This inhibition can be relieved by adding lactose or isopropyl-β-D-thiogalactopyranoside (IPTG).
   5618..6206    -  rep_origin     ori: high-copy-number ColE1/pMB1/pBR322/pUC origin of replication
   6377..7237    -  CDS            AmpR: β-lactamase; bla; confers resistance to ampicillin, carbenicillin, and related antibiotics
   7238..7342    -  promoter       AmpR promoter: bla
