[The description below was written by a language model from this plasmid's Addgene catalogue record and pLannotate feature annotations shown in this document.]
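Description:
pcDNA-h-mmPtch1-B-L235C-HA is a mammalian expression plasmid built on the pcDNA-h backbone that drives production of an engineered form of mouse Patched1 (Ptch1), the receptor for Hedgehog ligands. It is maintained in E. coli as a high-copy plasmid through a ColE1/pUC-type origin and selected with ampicillin via the β-lactamase gene and its native promoter. The annotated sequence shows no mammalian selection cassette. Only a short fragment of the SV40 promoter remains downstream of the polyadenylation signal, which is consistent with a trimmed-down pcDNA derivative suited to transient transfection. Small leftovers of lac regulatory sequence and a pBR322 bom fragment are backbone remnants with no evident role in expression.

The expression unit consists of the CMV immediate-early enhancer and promoter, followed by a T7 promoter, the Ptch1 coding sequence, and the bovine growth hormone polyadenylation signal, with an antisense SP6 promoter between the insert and the poly(A) signal. The T7 and SP6 sites serve as the sequencing primer sites. The insert is the "Ptch1-B" variant, which lacks amino acids 620–643 and is truncated at residue 1291. It also carries the point substitution L235C and a C-terminal HA epitope tag for immunodetection, although the HA tag is not separately annotated in the feature table. The insert was assembled by Gibson cloning.

The record gives the purpose only as expressing mmPtch1-B (L235C). The associated publication concerns the structural basis for a cholesterol transport-like activity of Patched, so the construct presumably supports structure-guided mutational analysis, but the specific rationale for the cysteine substitution is not stated.
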