Addgene plasmid #120906: pcDNA-h-mmPtch1-B-L235C-HA
Purpose: Expresses mmPtch1-B (L235C)
Depositing lab: Philip Beachy. Depositing organization: Stanford University. Publication: Structural Basis for Cholesterol Transport-like Activity of the Hedgehog Receptor Patched. Zhang Y, Bulkley DP, Xin Y, Roberts KJ, Asarnow DE, Sharma A, Myers BR, Cho W, Cheng Y, Beachy PA. Cell. 2018 Nov 15;175(5):1352-1364.e14. doi: 10.1016/j.cell.2018.10.026. Epub 2018 Nov 8. PubMed 30415841.
Backbone
  Vector backbone: pcDNA-h
  Vector type: Mammalian Expression
Growth in bacteria
  Bacterial resistance: Ampicillin, 100 μg/mL
  Growth temperature: 37°C
  Growth strain: DH5alpha
  Copy number: High Copy
Gene/Insert
  Gene/Insert name: Ptch1
  Species: M. musculus (mouse)
  Mutation: deleted amino acids 620-643, truncated at 1291, L235C
  GenBank ID: NM_008957.3
  Entrez Gene: Ptch1 (a.k.a. A230106A15Rik, Ptc, Ptc1, Ptch, mes, wig)
  Promoter: CMV
  Tag / fusion protein: HA (C terminal on insert)
  Cloning method: Gibson Cloning
  Sequencing primers: 5′ T7; 3′ SP6
Terms and licenses: Academic/Nonprofit Terms; Industry Terms: Not Available to Industry
How to cite: pcDNA-h-mmPtch1-B-L235C-HA was a gift from Philip Beachy (Addgene plasmid # 120906 ; http://n2t.net/addgene:120906 ; RRID:Addgene_120906)
